>Addgene plasmid #55652 | pAAV-hSyn Coff/FonEYFP | depositor full sequence | sequence record 86455 | pAAV-hSyn Coff/FonEYFP sequence 5856 bps
CCTGCAGGCAGCTGCGCGCTCGCTCGCTCACTGAGGCCGCCCGGGCAAAGCCCGGGCGTCGGGCGACCTT
TGGTCGCCCGGCCTCAGTGAGCGAGCGAGCGCGCAGAGAGGGAGTGGCCAACTCCATCACTAGGGGTTCC
TGCGGCCGCACGCGTGTGTCTAGACTGCAGAGGGCCCTGCGTATGAGTGCAAGTGGGTTTTAGGACCAGG
ATGAGGCGGGGTGGGGGTGCCTACCTGACGACCGACCCCGACCCACTGGACAAGCACCCAACCCCCATTC
CCCAAATTGCGCATCCCCTATCAGAGAGGGGGAGGGGAAACAGGATGCGGCGAGGCGCGTGCGCACTGCC
AGCTTCAGCACCGCGGACAGTGCCTTCGCCCCCGCCTGGCGGCGCGCGCCACCGCCGCCTCAGCACTGAA
GGCGCGCTGACGTCACTCGCCGGTCCCCCGCAAACTCCCCTTCCCGGCCACCTTGGTCGCGTCCGCGCCG
CCGCCGGCCCAGCCGGACCGCACCACGCGAGGCGCGAGATAGGGGGGCACGGGCGCGACCATCTGCGCTG
CGGCGCCGGCGACTCAGCGCTGCCTCAGTCTGCGGTGGGCAGCGGAGGAGTCGTGTCGTGCCTGAGAGCG
CAGTCGAGAAGGATCCATAACTTCGTATAGGATACTTTATACGAAGTTATGTAGCTGGAGCAATTTGAAA
AGATTGTTGTATTACCTCTAGCTGCGCTTAATAACTTCGTATAGTATACCTTATACGAAGTTATACTAGT
GCCACCATGGTGAGCAAGGGCGAGGAGCTGTTCACCGGGGTGGTGCCCATCCTGGTCGAGCTGGACGGCG
ACGTAAACGGCCACAAGTTCAGCGTGTCCGGCGAGGGCGAGGGCGATGCCACCTACGGCAAGCTGACCCT
GAAGTTCATCTGCACCACCGGCAAGGTGAGTACAGGAGGGCTAGCATAACTTCGTATAAAGTATCCTATA
CGAAGTTATTTGCCTTAACCCAGAAATTATCACTGTTATTCTTTAGATAGGTGCAAAGAATAACTTCGTA
TAAGGTATACTATACGAAGTTATGGTACCGAAGTTCCTATTCTTCAAATAGTATAGGAACTTCAATTGTT
ATTGGTGCAAAGAATCACTTCCTTAAGTCTTTATACTGCCCAGGAAGTTCCTATTCTTCAAAAGGTATAG
GAACTTCGGCGCGCCTTACTTGTACAGCTCGTCCATGCCGAGAGTGATCCCGGCGGCGGTCACGAACTCC
AGCAGGACCATGTGATCGCGCTTCTCGTTGGGGTCTTTGCTCAGGGCGGACTGGTAGCTCAGGTAGTGGT
TGTCGGGCAGCAGCACGGGGCCGTCGCCGATGGGGGTGTTCTGCTGGTAGTGGTCGGCGAGCTGCACGCT
GCCGTCCTCGATGTTGTGGCGGATCTTGAAGTTCACCTTGATGCCGTTCTTCTGCTTGTCGGCCATGATA
TAGACGTTGTGGCTGTTGTAGTTGTACTCCAGCTTGTGCCCCAGGATGTTGCCGTCCTCCTTGAAGTCGA
TGCCCTTCAGCTCGATGCGGTTCACCAGGGTGTCGCCCTCGAACTTCACCTCGGCGCGGGTCTTGTAGTT
GCCGTCGTCCTTGAAGAAGATGGTGCGCTCCTGGACGTAGCCTTCGGGCATGGCGGACTTGAAGAAGTCG
TGCTGCTTCATGTGGTCGGGGTAGCGGGCGAAGCACTGCAGGCCGTAGCCGAAGGTGGTCACGAGGGTGG
GCCAGGGCACGGGCAGCTGTGGGACGACATGACTTAACCAGTTAACCATGTTCTCTGAACATGAGAAGGG
CTGGCCACTCTCCAGAGCTCGAAGTTCCTATACTATTTGAAGAATAGGAACTTCTTGCCTTAACCCAGAA
ATTATCACTGTTATTCTTTAGAATGGTGCAAAGAGAAGTTCCTATACCTTTTGAAGAATAGGAACTTCGA
ATTCGATATCAAGCTTATCGATAATCAACCTCTGGATTACAAAATTTGTGAAAGATTGACTGGTATTCTT
AACTATGTTGCTCCTTTTACGCTATGTGGATACGCTGCTTTAATGCCTTTGTATCATGCTATTGCTTCCC
GTATGGCTTTCATTTTCTCCTCCTTGTATAAATCCTGGTTGCTGTCTCTTTATGAGGAGTTGTGGCCCGT
TGTCAGGCAACGTGGCGTGGTGTGCACTGTGTTTGCTGACGCAACCCCCACTGGTTGGGGCATTGCCACC
ACCTGTCAGCTCCTTTCCGGGACTTTCGCTTTCCCCCTCCCTATTGCCACGGCGGAACTCATCGCCGCCT
GCCTTGCCCGCTGCTGGACAGGGGCTCGGCTGTTGGGCACTGACAATTCCGTGGTGTTGTCGGGGAAATC
ATCGTCCTTTCCTTGGCTGCTCGCCTATGTTGCCACCTGGATTCTGCGCGGGACGTCCTTCTGCTACGTC
CCTTCGGCCCTCAATCCAGCGGACCTTCCTTCCCGCGGCCTGCTGCCGGCTCTGCGGCCTCTTCCGCGTC
TTCGCCTTCGCCCTCAGACGAGTCGGATCTCCCTTTGGGCCGCCTCCCCGCATCGATACCGAGCGCTGCT
CGAGAGATCTACGGGTGGCATCCCTGTGACCCCTCCCCAGTGCCTCTCCTGGCCCTGGAAGTTGCCACTC
CAGTGCCCACCAGCCTTGTCCTAATAAAATTAAGTTGCATCATTTTGTCTGACTAGGTGTCCTTCTATAA
TATTATGGGGTGGAGGGGGGTGGTATGGAGCAAGGGGCAAGTTGGGAAGACAACCTGTAGGGCCTGCGGG
GTCTATTGGGAACCAAGCTGGAGTGCAGTGGCACAATCTTGGCTCACTGCAATCTCCGCCTCCTGGGTTC
AAGCGATTCTCCTGCCTCAGCCTCCCGAGTTGTTGGGATTCCAGGCATGCATGACCAGGCTCAGCTAATT
TTTGTTTTTTTGGTAGAGACGGGGTTTCACCATATTGGCCAGGCTGGTCTCCAACTCCTAATCTCAGGTG
ATCTACCCACCTTGGCCTCCCAAATTGCTGGGATTACAGGCGTGAACCACTGCTCCCTTCCCTGTCCTTC
TGATTTTGTAGGTAACCACGTGCGGACCGAGCGGCCGCAGGAACCCCTAGTGATGGAGTTGGCCACTCCC
TCTCTGCGCGCTCGCTCGCTCACTGAGGCCGGGCGACCAAAGGTCGCCCGACGCCCGGGCTTTGCCCGGG
CGGCCTCAGTGAGCGAGCGAGCGCGCAGCTGCCTGCAGGGGCGCCTGATGCGGTATTTTCTCCTTACGCA
TCTGTGCGGTATTTCACACCGCATA
[142 nt withheld, positions 3316-3457]
C
[141 nt withheld, positions 3459-3599]
CCTTTGACGTTGGAGTCCACGTTCTTT
[37 nt withheld, positions 3627-3663]
ACCCTATCTCGGGCTATTCTTTTGATTTATAAGGGATTTTGCCGATTTCGGCCTATTGGTTAAAAAATGA
GCTGATTTAACAAAAATTTAACGCGAATTTTAACAAAATATTAACGTTTACAATTTTATGGTGCACTCTC
AGTACAATCTGCTCTGATGCCGCATAGTTAAGCCAGCCCCGACACCCGCCAACACCCGCTGACGCGCCCT
GACGGGCTTGTCTGCTCCCGGCATCCGCTTACAGACAAGCTGTGACCGTCTCCGGGAGCTGCATGTGTCA
GAGGTTTTCACCGTCATCACCGAAACGCGCGAGACGAAAGGGCCTCGTGATACGCCTATTTTTATAGGTT
AATGTCATGATAATAATGGTTTCTTAGACGTCAGGTGGCACTTTTCGGGGAAATGTGCGCGGAACCCCTA
TTTGTTTATTTTTCTAAATACATTCAAATATGTATCCGCTCATGAGACAATAACCCTGATAAATGCTTCA
ATAATATTGAAAAAGGAAGAGTATGAGTATTCAACATTTCCGTGTCGCCCTTATTCCCTTTTTTGCGGCA
TTTTGCCTTCCTGTTTTTGCTCACCCAGAAACGCTGGTGAAAGTAAAAGATGCTGAAGATCAGTTGGGTG
CACGAGTGGGTTACATCGAACTGGATCTCAACAGCGGTAAGATCCTTGAGAGTTTTCGCCCCGAAGAACG
TTTTCCAATGATGAGCACTTTTAAAGTTCTGCTATGTGGCGCGGTATTATCCCGTATTGACGCCGGGCAA
GAGCAACTCGGTCGCCGCATACACTATTCTCAGAATGACTTGGTTGAGTACTCACCAGTCACAGAAAAGC
ATCTTACGGATGGCATGACAGTAAGAGAATTATGCAGTGCTGCCATAACCATGAGTGATAACACTGCGGC
CAACTTACTTCTGACAACGATCGGAGGACCGAAGGAGCTAACCGCTTTTTTGCACAACATGGGGGATCAT
GTAACTCGCCTTGATCGTTGGGAACCGGAGCTGAATGAAGCCATACCAAACGACGAGCGTGACACCACGA
TGCCTGTAGCAATGGCAACAACGTTGCGCAAACTATTAACTGGCGAACTACTTACTCTAGCTTCCCGGCA
ACAATTAATAGACTGGATGGAGGCGGATAAAGTTGCAGGACCACTTCTGCGCTCGGCCCTTCCGGCTGGC
TGGTTTATTGCTGATAAATCTGGAGCCGGTGAGCGTGGGTCTCGCGGTATCATTGCAGCACTGGGGCCAG
ATGGTAAGCCCTCCCGTATCGTAGTTATCTACACGACGGGGAGTCAGGCAACTATGGATGAACGAAATAG
ACAGATCGCTGAGATAGGTGCCTCACTGATTAAGCATTGGTAACTGTCAGACCAAGTTTACTCATATATA
CTTTAGATTGATTTAAAACTTCATTTTTAATTTAAAAGGATCTAGGTGAAGATCCTTTTTGATAATCTCA
TGACCAAAATCCCTTAACGTGAGTTTTCGTTCCACTGAGCGTCAGACCCCGTAGAAAAGATCAAAGGATC
TTCTTGAGATCCTTTTTTTCTGCGCGTAATCTGCTGCTTGCAAACAAAAAAACCACCGCTACCAGCGGTG
GTTTGTTTGCCGGATCAAGAGCTACCAACTCTTTTTCCGAAGGTAACTGGCTTCAGCAGAGCGCAGATAC
CAAATACTGTCCTTCTAGTGTAGCCGTAGTTAGGCCACCACTTCAAGAACTCTGTAGCACCGCCTACATA
CCTCGCTCTGCTAATCCTGTTACCAGTGGCTGCTGCCAGTGGCGATAAGTCGTGTCTTACCGGGTTGGAC
TCAAGACGATAGTTACCGGATAAGGCGCAGCGGTCGGGCTGAACGGGGGGTTCGTGCACACAGCCCAGCT
TGGAGCGAACGACCTACACCGAACTGAGATACCTACAGCGTGAGCTATGAGAAAGCGCCACGCTTCCCGA
AGGGAGAAAGGCGGACAGGTATCCGGTAAGCGGCAGGGTCGGAACAGGAGAGCGCACGAGGGAGCTTCCA
GGGGGAAACGCCTGGTATCTTTATAGTCCTGTCGGGTTTCGCCACCTCTGACTTGAGCGTCGATTTTTGT
GATGCTCGTCAGGGGGGCGGAGCCTATGGAAAAACGCCAGCAACGCGGCCTTTTTACGGTTCCTGGCCTT
TTGCTGGCCTTTTGCTCACATGT
Features (pLannotate 1.2.2; 21 found; start..end, strand, type, name):
      1..141     -  repeat_region  AAV2 ITR: inverted terminal repeat of adeno-associated virus serotype 2 inverted
    186..633     +  promoter       hSyn promoter: human synapsin I promoter; confers neuron-specific expression (Kügler et al., 2003)
    647..680     +  protein_bind   lox2272: Cre-mediated recombination occurs in the 8-bp core sequence (GGATACTT). lox2272 sites are compatible with each other, but incompatible with loxP or loxN sites (Lee and Saito, 1988). Cre recombinase
    731..764     +  protein_bind   loxN: Cre-mediated recombination occurs in the 8-bp core sequence (GTATACCT). loxN sites are compatible with each other, but incompatible with loxP or lox2272 sites. Cre recombinase
    765..935     +  CDS            cEGFP (fragment): cEGFP is a basic (constitutively fluorescent) green fluorescent protein published in 2008, derived from Aequorea victoria.
    956..989     -  protein_bind   lox2272: Cre-mediated recombination occurs in the 8-bp core sequence (GGATACTT). lox2272 sites are compatible with each other, but incompatible with loxP or loxN sites (Lee and Saito, 1988). Cre recombinase
    990..1039    -  intron         β-globin intron (fragment): internally truncated intron from human β-globin
   1040..1073    -  protein_bind   loxN: Cre-mediated recombination occurs in the 8-bp core sequence (GTATACCT). loxN sites are compatible with each other, but incompatible with loxP or lox2272 sites. Cre recombinase
   1206..1768    -  CDS            EYFP (fragment): enhanced YFP mammalian codon-optimized
   1875..1925    -  intron         β-globin intron (fragment): internally truncated intron from human β-globin
   1959..1983    +  misc_feature   MCS (fragment): pBluescript multiple cloning site
   1983..2571    +  misc_feature   WPRE: woodchuck hepatitis virus posttranscriptional regulatory element
   2603..3079    +  polyA_signal   hGH poly(A) signal: human growth hormone polyadenylation signal
   3119..3259    +  repeat_region  AAV2 ITR: inverted terminal repeat of adeno-associated virus serotype 2 inverted
   3264..3315    -  misc_feature   bom (fragment): basis of mobility region from pBR322
   3334..3714    +  rep_origin     M13 ori (sequence partly withheld): M13 bacteriophage origin of replication; arrow indicates direction of (+) strand synthesis
   3790..3839    -  misc_feature   bom (fragment): basis of mobility region from pBR322
   3941..3976    -  CDS            rop (fragment): Rop protein, which maintains plasmids at low copy number; rop
   4071..4175    +  promoter       AmpR promoter: bla
   4176..5036    +  CDS            AmpR: β-lactamase; bla; confers resistance to ampicillin, carbenicillin, and related antibiotics
   5207..5795    +  rep_origin     ori: high-copy-number ColE1/pMB1/pBR322/pUC origin of replication
