[The description below was written by a language model from this plasmid's Addgene catalogue record and pLannotate feature annotations shown in this document.]
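Description:
pAAV-hSyn Coff/FonEYFP is an adeno-associated virus transfer plasmid for mammalian, neuron-directed expression of a yellow fluorescent reporter under intersectional recombinase control. The expression cassette sits between two AAV2 inverted terminal repeats, which allow it to be replicated and packaged into recombinant AAV particles when helper functions are supplied. In bacteria the roughly 5.9 kb plasmid is maintained at high copy by a ColE1/pUC-type origin and selected with ampicillin through the β-lactamase gene. An M13/f1 phage origin is also present in the backbone.

The human synapsin I promoter drives the payload, a synthetic "eYFP with introns" insert cloned between BamHI and EcoRI sites, followed by a WPRE to enhance transcript stability and expression and a human growth hormone polyadenylation signal. The reporter coding sequence is split into two pieces separated by intron sequence. The feature table shows a short first fragment in the sense orientation, flanked by oppositely oriented pairs of lox2272 and loxN sites, and a larger EYFP fragment in the antisense orientation, with β-globin intron fragments nearby. This layout fits the stated Cre-off/Flp-on logic: Flp would invert the downstream exon into the sense orientation so that splicing yields an intact reading frame, whereas Cre would flip the upstream exon out of frame and abolish expression. The Flp target sites that this implies were not picked up by the automated annotation, so their type and positions are not stated in the record.

The construct is one of a family of single-vector Boolean-logic tools and is typically used to label neurons that express Flp but not Cre.
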