Addgene plasmid #55652: pAAV-hSyn Coff/FonEYFP
Purpose: Cre-off/Flp-on EYFP under the Synapsin promoter
Depositing lab: Karl Deisseroth. Depositing organization: Stanford University. Publication: Targeting cells with single vectors using multiple-feature Boolean logic. Fenno LE, Mattis J, Ramakrishnan C, Hyun M, Lee SY, He M, Tucciarone J, Selimbeyoglu A, Berndt A, Grosenick L, Zalocusky KA, Bernstein H, Swanson H, Perry C, Diester I, Boyce FM, Bass CE, Neve R, Huang ZJ, Deisseroth K. Nat Methods. 2014 Jul;11(7):763-72. doi: 10.1038/nmeth.2996. Epub 2014 Jun 8. PubMed 24908100.
Backbone
  Vector backbone: AAV
  Backbone size w/o insert (bp): 4536
  Total vector size (bp): 5854
  Vector type: Mammalian Expression, AAV ; Cre off/Flp on eYFP
Growth in bacteria
  Bacterial resistance: Ampicillin, 100 μg/mL
  Growth temperature: 37°C
  Growth strain: Stbl3
  Copy number: High Copy
Gene/Insert
  Gene/Insert name: eYFP with introns
  Species: Synthetic
  Insert size (bp): 1310
  Promoter: hSyn
  Cloning method: Restriction Enzyme; 5′ cloning site BamHI (not destroyed); 3′ cloning site EcoRI (not destroyed)
  Sequencing primers: 5′ ccacgcgaggcgcgagatag; 3′ GCAATAGCATGATACAAAGG
Terms and licenses: Academic/Nonprofit Terms; Industry Terms: Not Available to Industry
How to cite: pAAV-hSyn Coff/FonEYFP was a gift from Karl Deisseroth (Addgene plasmid # 55652 ; http://n2t.net/addgene:55652 ; RRID:Addgene_55652)
