>Addgene plasmid #55652 | pAAV-hSyn Coff/FonEYFP | addgene partial sequence | sequence record 92123 | hSyn1pro-F 5'-gcaagtgggttttaggacca-3'
CGACCCCGACCCACTGGACAAGCACCCAACCCCCATTCCCCAAATTGCGCATCCCCTATCAGAGAGGGGG
AGGGGAAACAGGATGCGGCGAGGCGCGTGCGCACTGCCAGCTTCAGCACCGCGGACAGTGCCTTCGCCCC
CGCCTGGCGGCGCGCGCCACCGCCGCCTCAGCACTGAAGGCGCGCTGACGTCACTCGCCGGTCCCCCGCA
AACTCCCCTTCCCGGCCACCTTGGTCGCGTCCGCGCCGCCGCCGGCCCAGCCGGACCGCACCACGCGAGG
CGCGAGATAGGGGGGCACGGGCGCGACCATCTGCGCTGCGGCGCCGGCGACTCAGCGCTGCCTCA
