>Addgene plasmid #55652 | pAAV-hSyn Coff/FonEYFP | addgene partial sequence | sequence record 92140 | WPRE-R 5'-CATAGCGTAAAAGGAGCAACA-3'
CTTCAAAAGGTATAGGAACTTCTCTTTGCACCATTCTAAAGAATAACAGTGATAATTTCTGGGTTAAGGC
AAGAAGTTCCTATTCTTCAAATAGTATAGGAACTTCGAGCTCTGGAGAGTGGCCAGCCCTTCTCATGTTC
AGAGAACATGGTTAACTGGTTAAGTCATGTCGTCCCACAGCTGCCCGTGCCCTGGCCCACCCTCGTGACC
ACCTTCGGCTACGGCCTGCAGTGCTTCGCCCGCTACCCCGACCACATGAAGCAGCACGACTTCTTCAAGT
CCGCCATGCCCGA
