>Addgene plasmid #55652 | pAAV-hSyn Coff/FonEYFP | addgene partial sequence | sequence record 93787 | EGFP-C 5'-CATGGTCCTGCTGGAGTTCGTG-3'
GAGCTGTACAAGTAAGGCGCGCCGAAGTTCCTATACCTTTTGAAGAATAGGAACTTCCTGGGCAGTATAA
AGACTTAAGGAAGTGATTCTTTGCACCAATAACAATTGAAGTTCCTATACTATTTGAAGAATAGGAACTT
CGGTACCATAACTTCGTATAGTATACCTTATACGAAGTTATTCTTTGCACCTATCTAAAGAATAACAGTG
ATAATTTCTGGGTTAAGGCAAATAACTTCGTATAGGATACTTTATACGAAGTTATGCTAGCCCTCCTGTA
CTCACCTTGCCGGTGGTGCAGATGAACTTCAGGGTCAGCTTGCCGTAGGTGGCATCGCCCTCGCCCTCGC
CGGACACGCTGAACTTGTGGCCGTTTACGTCGCCGTCCAGCTCGACCAGGATGGGCACCACCCCGGTGAA
CAGCTCCTCGCCCTTGCTCACCATGGTGGCACTAGTATAACTTCGTATAAGGTATACTATACGAAGTTAT
TAAGCGCAGCTAGAGGTAATACAACAATCTTTTCAAATTGCTCCAGCTACATAACTTCGTATAAAGTATC
CTATACGAAGTTATGGATCCTTCTCGACTGCGCT
